Addgene plasmid #17788: pUS200
Depositing lab: Stephen Sligar. Depositing organization: University of Illinois at Urbana-Champaign. Publication: Nucleotide sequence of the Pseudomonas putida cytochrome P-450cam gene and its expression in Escherichia coli. Unger BP, Gunsalus IC, Sligar SG. J Biol Chem. 1986 Jan 25. 261(3):1158-63. PubMed 3003058.
Backbone
  Vector backbone: pEMBL8+
  Backbone size w/o insert (bp): 3939
  Vector type: Bacterial Expression
Growth in bacteria
  Bacterial resistance: Ampicillin, 100 μg/mL
  Growth temperature: 37°C
  Growth strain: DH5alpha
  Copy number: High Copy
Gene/Insert
  Gene/Insert name: Cytochrome P450cam (alt name: CYP101)
  Species: P. putida
  Insert size (bp): 1578
  GenBank ID: M12546
  Cloning method: Restriction Enzyme; 5′ cloning site PstI (not destroyed); 3′ cloning site HindIII (not destroyed)
  Sequencing primers: 5′ M13rev; 3′ M13for
Terms and licenses: Academic/Nonprofit Terms; Industry Terms: Not Available to Industry
How to cite: pUS200 was a gift from Stephen Sligar (Addgene plasmid # 17788 ; http://n2t.net/addgene:17788 ; RRID:Addgene_17788)
