[The description below was written by a language model from this plasmid's Addgene catalogue record.]
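Description:
pUS200 is a bacterial expression plasmid built on the pEMBL8+ backbone (about 3.9 kb without insert) that carries the Pseudomonas putida gene for cytochrome P450cam, also known as CYP101. It is maintained in E. coli as a high-copy plasmid under ampicillin selection. pEMBL vectors are generally pUC-type phagemids that combine a plasmid replication origin and β-lactamase marker with an f1 intergenic region for single-stranded DNA production and a polylinker within the lacZα region. No feature table accompanies this entry, however, so the presence and arrangement of these elements in pUS200 are not confirmed by the record.

The insert is a fragment of roughly 1.6 kb, cloned by restriction digestion between the PstI site at the 5′ end and the HindIII site at the 3′ end. Both sites are retained, so the fragment can be excised again. The listed M13 reverse and forward sequencing primers are consistent with placement in a lacZα-type polylinker. The record does not state which promoter drives expression, so it is unclear whether transcription depends on a vector promoter, such as lac, or on sequences native to the Pseudomonas fragment. No epitope or purification tags, fusion partners or mutations are listed.

P450cam is the camphor-hydroxylating haem monooxygenase that has long served as a model for the P450 family. The associated publication describes the sequencing of this gene and its expression in E. coli. The plasmid is therefore suited to heterologous production of the untagged enzyme for biochemical and structural work, and it can serve as a source of the CYP101 coding sequence for subcloning or mutagenesis.
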