>Addgene plasmid #17788 | pUS200 | addgene partial sequence | sequence record 23687 | M13R
ATCGGGNACGTCGACTGCAGGATCGTTATCCGCTGGCCGATCTGATCACCCAGCGTTTTTCCATCGACGA
GGCCAGCAAGGCACTTGAACTGGTCAAGGCAGGAGCACTGATCAAACCCGTGATCGACCCCACTCTTTAG
CCAACCCGCGTTCCAGGAGAACAACAACAATGACGACTGAAACCATACAAAGCAACGCCAATCTTGCCCC
TCTGCCACCCCATGTGCCAGAGCACCTGGTATTCGACTTCGACATGTACAATCCGTCGAATCTGTCTGCC
GGCGTGCAGGAGGCCTGGGCAGTTCTGCAAGAATCAAACGTACCGGATCTGGTGTGGACTCGCTGCAACG
GCGGACACTGGATCGCCACTCGCGGCCAACTGATCCGTGAGGCCTATGAAGATTACCGCCACTTTTCCAG
CGAGTGCCCGTTCATCCCTCGTGAAGCCGGCGAAGCCTACGACTTCATTCCCACCTCGATGGATCCGCCC
GAGCAGCGCCAGTTTCGTGCGCTGGCCAACCAAGTGGTTGGCATGCCGGTGGTGGATAAGCTGGAGAACC
GGATCCAGGAGCTGGCCTGCTCGCTGATCGAGAGCCTGCGCCCGCAAGGACAGTGCAACTTCACCGAGGA
CTACGCCGAACCCTTCCCGATACGCATCTTCATGCTGCTCGCAGGTCTACCGGAAGAAGATATCCCGCAC
TTGAAATACCTAACGGATCAGATGACCCGTCCGGATGGCAGCATGACCTTCGCAGAGGCCAAGGAGGC
